Addgene plasmid #73081: tetO-FUW-eGFP-RHOA-Q63L
Purpose: Lentiviral transfer vector for tet-inducible expression of EGFP tagged human RHOA-Q63L
Depositing lab: Andrew Putnam. Depositing organization: University of Michigan. Publication: Matrix identity and tractional forces influence indirect cardiac reprogramming. Kong YP, Carrion B, Singh RK, Putnam AJ. Sci Rep. 2013 Dec 11;3:3474. doi: 10.1038/srep03474. PubMed 24326998.
Backbone
  Vector backbone: FUW
  Backbone manufacturer: homemade
  Vector type: Mammalian Expression, Lentiviral
Growth in bacteria
  Bacterial resistance: Ampicillin, 100 μg/mL
  Growth temperature: 37°C
  Growth strain: NEB Stable
  Copy number: High Copy
Gene/Insert
  Gene/Insert name: RHOA-Q63L
  Species: H. sapiens (human)
  Insert size (bp): 582
  Mutation: Q63L Constitutively active
  Entrez Gene: RHOA (a.k.a. ARH12, ARHA, EDFAOB, RHO12, RHOH12)
  Tag / fusion protein: eGFP (N terminal on backbone)
  Cloning method: Restriction Enzyme; 5′ cloning site XbaI (not destroyed); 3′ cloning site BamHI (not destroyed)
  Sequencing primers: 5′ GTGCCCACAGTGTTTGAGAA
Resource information
  A portion of this plasmid was derived from a plasmid made by: pcDNA3-EGFP-RhoA-T19N (#12967). This vector came from the Scripps Research Institute via Addgene.
Terms and licenses: Academic/Nonprofit Terms; Industry Terms: Not Available to Industry
How to cite: tetO-FUW-eGFP-RHOA-Q63L was a gift from Andrew Putnam (Addgene plasmid # 73081 ; http://n2t.net/addgene:73081 ; RRID:Addgene_73081)
