[The description below was written by a language model from this plasmid's Addgene catalogue record and pLannotate feature annotations shown in this document.]
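Description:
tetO-FUW-eGFP-RHOA-Q63L is an HIV-1-based lentiviral transfer vector built on the FUW backbone for tetracycline-inducible expression of EGFP-tagged, constitutively active human RhoA in mammalian cells. In bacteria it is maintained through a high-copy ColE1/pUC-type origin with ampicillin resistance (AmpR). An f1 origin is also present. The annotated 9.7 kb sequence shows a CMV enhancer/promoter placed immediately upstream of a truncated 5' LTR, an arrangement that drives genomic RNA transcription in packaging cells. This is followed by the Ψ packaging signal with a gag fragment, the Rev response element for Rev-dependent nuclear export, and the cPPT/CTS element. A second truncated LTR closes the viral unit downstream, followed by a bGH polyadenylation signal. Outside the LTRs sits an SV40/EM7-driven BleoR cassette (bleomycin/Zeocin resistance), which would not be transferred with the provirus.

The payload is controlled by a tetracycline response element carrying seven tetO copies fused to a minimal CMV promoter, so expression depends on a tetracycline-controlled transactivator, which this plasmid does not encode and must be supplied separately. The open reading frame places EGFP at the N terminus of the 582 bp RHOA coding sequence, cloned between XbaI and BamHI sites. The Q63L substitution renders the GTPase constitutively active. A WPRE downstream of the fusion enhances transcript stability and expression. According to the record, part of the construct derives from a pcDNA3-based EGFP-RhoA plasmid. The vector allows inducible, fluorescently trackable activation of RhoA signalling in transduced cells, and the associated publication concerns matrix identity and tractional forces in indirect cardiac reprogramming.
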