Features (pLannotate 1.2.2; 33 found; start..end, strand, type, name):
      1..181     +  LTR            5' LTR (truncated): truncated 5' long terminal repeat (LTR) from HIV-1
    228..353     +  misc_feature   HIV-1 Ψ: packaging signal of human immunodeficiency virus type 1
    337..700     +  CDS            HIV-1 gag (fragment): gag protein from human immunodeficiency virus 1; gag
    846..1079    +  misc_feature   RRE: The Rev response element (RRE) of HIV-1 allows for Rev-dependent mRNA export from the nucleus to the cytoplasm.
   1456..1556    +  CDS            Rev (fragment): human immunodeficiency virus 1 (HIV-1) Rev protein; rev; enhances nuclear export of unspliced and incompletely spliced viral mRNAs
   1606..1723    +  misc_feature   cPPT/CTS: central polypurine tract and central termination sequence of HIV-1
   1780..2050    +  protein_bind   tetracycline response element: contains seven copies of the tetracycline operator tetO tetracycline repressor TetR
   2061..2078    +  misc_feature   MCS (fragment): pUC18/19 multiple cloning site
   2083..2121    +  promoter       minimal CMV promoter: human cytomegalovirus (CMV) immediate early promoter
   2227..2943    +  CDS            EGFP: EGFP is a basic (constitutively fluorescent) green fluorescent protein published in 1996, derived from Aequorea victoria. It is reported to be a rapidly-maturing weak dimer with moderate acid sensitivity.
   2950..3531    +  CDS            RhoA (Q63L): constitutively active mutant of human Rho family small GTPase RhoA
   3538..3562    +  misc_feature   MCS (fragment): pBluescript multiple cloning site
   3562..4150    +  misc_feature   WPRE: woodchuck hepatitis virus posttranscriptional regulatory element
   4087..4668    +  CDS            nef (fragment): NEF_HV1H2 - Experimental evidence at protein level: Swiss-Prot protein existence level 1. Extracellular Nef protein targets CD4(+) T-lymphocytes for apoptosis by interacting with CXCR4 surface receptors. From Human immunodeficiency virus type 1 group M subtype B (isolate HXB2) (HIV-1).
   4675..4855    +  LTR            5' LTR (truncated): truncated 5' long terminal repeat (LTR) from HIV-1
   4887..5111    +  polyA_signal   bGH poly(A) signal: bovine growth hormone polyadenylation signal
   5115..5136    +  promoter       SV40 promoter (fragment): SV40 enhancer and early promoter
   5157..5585    +  rep_origin     f1 ori (sequence partly withheld): f1 bacteriophage origin of replication; arrow indicates direction of (+) strand synthesis
   5599..5928    +  promoter       SV40 promoter: SV40 enhancer and early promoter
   5976..6023    +  promoter       EM7 promoter: synthetic bacterial promoter&nbsp
   6042..6416    +  CDS            BleoR: antibiotic-binding protein; Sh ble from Streptoalloteichus hindustanus; confers resistance to bleomycin, phleomycin, and Zeocin™
   6426..6551    +  CDS            ble (fragment): BLE_KLEPN - Experimental evidence at protein level: Swiss-Prot protein existence level 1. Binding protein with a strong affinity to the bleomycin family of antibiotics. Binds to CL990; an antimitotic-antibiotic compound. From Klebsiella pneumoniae.
   6546..6667    +  polyA_signal   SV40 poly(A) signal: SV40 polyadenylation signal
   6740..6756    -  protein_bind   lac operator: The lac repressor binds to the lac operator to inhibit transcription in E. coli. This inhibition can be relieved by adding lactose or isopropyl-β-D-thiogalactopyranoside (IPTG). lac repressor encoded by lacI
   6764..6794    -  promoter       lac promoter: promoter for the E. coli lac operon
   6809..6830    -  protein_bind   CAP binding site: CAP binding activates transcription in the presence of cAMP. E. coli catabolite activator protein
   6843..6935    -  CDS            lacI (fragment): lac repressor; lacI; The lac repressor binds to the lac operator to inhibit transcription in E. coli. This inhibition can be relieved by adding lactose or isopropyl-β-D-thiogalactopyranoside (IPTG).
   7118..7706    -  rep_origin     ori: high-copy-number ColE1/pMB1/pBR322/pUC origin of replication
   7877..8737    -  CDS            AmpR: β-lactamase; bla; confers resistance to ampicillin, carbenicillin, and related antibiotics
   8738..8842    -  promoter       AmpR promoter: bla
   8901..8953    -  misc_feature   bom (fragment): basis of mobility region from pBR322
   9108..9487    +  enhancer       CMV enhancer: human cytomegalovirus immediate early enhancer
   9488..9687    +  promoter       CMV promoter: human cytomegalovirus (CMV) immediate early promoter
>Addgene plasmid #73081 | tetO-FUW-eGFP-RHOA-Q63L | depositor full sequence | sequence record 134421 | tetO-FUW-eGFP-RHOA-Q63L sequence 9704 bps
GGGTCTCTCTGGTTAGACCAGATCTGAGCCTGGGAGCTCTCTGGCTAACTAGGGAACCCACTGCTTAAGC
CTCAATAAAGCTTGCCTTGAGTGCTTCAAGTAGTGTGTGCCCGTCTGTTGTGTGACTCTGGTAACTAGAG
ATCCCTCAGACCCTTTTAGTCAGTGTGGAAAATCTCTAGCAGTGGCGCCCGAACAGGGACTTGAAAGCGA
AAGGGAAACCAGAGGAGCTCTCTCGACGCAGGACTCGGCTTGCTGAAGCGCGCACGGCAAGAGGCGAGGG
GCGGCGACTGGTGAGTACGCCAAAAATTTTGACTAGCGGAGGCTAGAAGGAGAGAGATGGGTGCGAGAGC
GTCAGTATTAAGCGGGGGAGAATTAGATCGCGATGGGAAAAAATTCGGTTAAGGCCAGGGGGAAAGAAAA
AATATAAATTAAAACATATAGTATGGGCAAGCAGGGAGCTAGAACGATTCGCAGTTAATCCTGGCCTGTT
AGAAACATCAGAAGGCTGTAGACAAATACTGGGACAGCTACAACCATCCCTTCAGACAGGATCAGAAGAA
CTTAGATCATTATATAATACAGTAGCAACCCTCTATTGTGTGCATCAAAGGATAGAGATAAAAGACACCA
AGGAAGCTTTAGACAAGATAGAGGAAGAGCAAAACAAAAGTAAGACCACCGCACAGCAAGCGGCCGCTGA
TCTTCAGACCTGGAGGAGGAGATATGAGGGACAATTGGAGAAGTGAATTATATAAATATAAAGTAGTAAA
AATTGAACCATTAGGAGTAGCACCCACCAAGGCAAAGAGAAGAGTGGTGCAGAGAGAAAAAAGAGCAGTG
GGAATAGGAGCTTTGTTCCTTGGGTTCTTGGGAGCAGCAGGAAGCACTATGGGCGCAGCGTCAATGACGC
TGACGGTACAGGCCAGACAATTATTGTCTGGTATAGTGCAGCAGCAGAACAATTTGCTGAGGGCTATTGA
GGCGCAACAGCATCTGTTGCAACTCACAGTCTGGGGCATCAAGCAGCTCCAGGCAAGAATCCTGGCTGTG
GAAAGATACCTAAAGGATCAACAGCTCCTGGGGATTTGGGGTTGCTCTGGAAAACTCATTTGCACCACTG
CTGTGCCTTGGAATGCTAGTTGGAGTAATAAATCTCTGGAACAGATTTGGAATCACACGACCTGGATGGA
GTGGGACAGAGAAATTAACAATTACACAAGCTTAATACACTCCTTAATTGAAGAATCGCAAAACCAGCAA
GAAAAGAATGAACAAGAATTATTGGAATTAGATAAATGGGCAAGTTTGTGGAATTGGTTTAACATAACAA
ATTGGCTGTGGTATATAAAATTATTCATAATGATAGTAGGAGGCTTGGTAGGTTTAAGAATAGTTTTTGC
TGTACTTTCTATAGTGAATAGAGTTAGGCAGGGATATTCACCATTATCGTTTCAGACCCACCTCCCAACC
CCGAGGGGACCCGACAGGCCCGAAGGAATAGAAGAAGAAGGTGGAGAGAGAGACAGAGACAGATCCATTC
GATTAGTGAACGGATCGGCACTGCGTGCGCCAATTCTGCAGACAAATGGCAGTATTCATCCACAATTTTA
AAAGAAAAGGGGGGATTGGGGGGTACAGTGCAGGGGAAAGAATAGTAGACATAATAGCAACAGACATACA
AACTAAAGAATTACAAAAACAAATTACAAAAATTCAAAATTTTCGGGTTTATTACAGGGACAGCAGAGAT
CCAGTTTGGTTAGATCTCGAGTTTACCACTCCCTATCAGTGATAGAGAAAAGTGAAAGTCGAGTTTACCA
CTCCCTATCAGTGATAGAGAAAAGTGAAAGTCGAGTTTACCACTCCCTATCAGTGATAGAGAAAAGTGAA
AGTCGAGTTTACCACTCCCTATCAGTGATAGAGAAAAGTGAAAGTCGAGTTTACCACTCCCTATCAGTGA
TAGAGAAAAGTGAAAGTCGAGTTTACCACTCCCTATCAGTGATAGAGAAAAGTGAAAGTCGAGTTTACCA
CTCCCTATCAGTGATAGAGAAAAGTGAAAGTCGAGCTCGGTACCCGGGTCGAGGTAGGCGTGTACGGTGG
GAGGCCTATATAAGCAGAGCTCGTTTAGTGAACCGTCAGATCGCCTGGAGACGCCATCCACGCTGTTTTG
ACCTCCATAGAAGACACCGGGACCGATCCAGCCTCCGCGGCCCCGAATTCTCTAGAATGGTGAGCAAGGG
CGAGGAGCTGTTCACCGGGGTGGTGCCCATCCTGGTCGAGCTGGACGGCGACGTAAACGGCCACAAGTTC
AGCGTGTCCGGCGAGGGCGAGGGCGATGCCACCTACGGCAAGCTGACCCTGAAGTTCATCTGCACCACCG
GCAAGCTGCCCGTGCCCTGGCCCACCCTCGTGACCACCCTGACCTACGGCGTGCAGTGCTTCAGCCGCTA
CCCCGACCACATGAAGCAGCACGACTTCTTCAAGTCCGCCATGCCCGAAGGCTACGTCCAGGAGCGCACC
ATCTTCTTCAAGGACGACGGCAACTACAAGACCCGCGCCGAGGTGAAGTTCGAGGGCGACACCCTGGTGA
ACCGCATCGAGCTGAAGGGCATCGACTTCAAGGAGGACGGCAACATCCTGGGGCACAAGCTGGAGTACAA
CTACAACAGCCACAACGTCTATATCATGGCCGACAAGCAGAAGAACGGCATCAAGGTGAACTTCAAGATC
CGCCACAACATCGAGGACGGCAGCGTGCAGCTCGCCGACCACTACCAGCAGAACACCCCCATCGGCGACG
GCCCCGTGCTGCTGCCCGACAACCACTACCTGAGCACCCAGTCCGCCCTGAGCAAAGACCCCAACGAGAA
GCGCGATCACATGGTCCTGCTGGAGTTCGTGACCGCCGCCGGGATCACTCTCGGCATGGACGAGCTGTAC
AAGGAATTCATGGCTGCCATCCGGAAGAAACTGGTGATTGTTGGTGATGGAGCCTGTGGAAAGACATGCT
TGCTCATAGTCTTCAGCAAGGACCAGTTCCCAGAGGTGTATGTGCCCACAGTGTTTGAGAACTATGTGGC
AGATATCGAGGTGGATGGAAAGCAGGTAGAGTTGGCTTTGTGGGACACAGCTGGGCTGGAAGATTATGAT
CGCCTGAGGCCCCTCTCCTACCCAGATACCGATGTTATACTGATGTGTTTTTCCATCGACAGCCCTGATA
GTTTAGAAAACATCCCAGAAAAGTGGACCCCAGAAGTCAAGCATTTCTGTCCCAACGTGCCCATCATCCT
GGTTGGGAATAAGAAGGATCTTCGGAATGATGAGCACACAAGGCGGGAGCTAGCCAAGATGAAGCAGGAG
CCGGTGAAACCTGAAGAAGGCAGAGATATGGCAAACAGGATTGGCGCTTTTGGGTACATGGAGTGTTCAG
CAAAGACCAAAGATGGAGTGAGAGAGGTTTTTGAAATGGCTACGAGAGCTGCTCTGCAAGCTAGACGTGG
GAAGAAAAAATCTGGGTGCCTTGTCTTGTGAGGATCCGAATTCGATATCAAGCTTATCGATAATCAACCT
CTGGATTACAAAATTTGTGAAAGATTGACTGGTATTCTTAACTATGTTGCTCCTTTTACGCTATGTGGAT
ACGCTGCTTTAATGCCTTTGTATCATGCTATTGCTTCCCGTATGGCTTTCATTTTCTCCTCCTTGTATAA
ATCCTGGTTGCTGTCTCTTTATGAGGAGTTGTGGCCCGTTGTCAGGCAACGTGGCGTGGTGTGCACTGTG
TTTGCTGACGCAACCCCCACTGGTTGGGGCATTGCCACCACCTGTCAGCTCCTTTCCGGGACTTTCGCTT
TCCCCCTCCCTATTGCCACGGCGGAACTCATCGCCGCCTGCCTTGCCCGCTGCTGGACAGGGGCTCGGCT
GTTGGGCACTGACAATTCCGTGGTGTTGTCGGGGAAATCATCGTCCTTTCCTTGGCTGCTCGCCTGTGTT
GCCACCTGGATTCTGCGCGGGACGTCCTTCTGCTACGTCCCTTCGGCCCTCAATCCAGCGGACCTTCCTT
CCCGCGGCCTGCTGCCGGCTCTGCGGCCTCTTCCGCGTCTTCGCCTTCGCCCTCAGACGAGTCGGATCTC
CCTTTGGGCCGCCTCCCCGCATCGATACCGTCGACCTCGAGACCTAGAAAAACATGGAGCAATCACAAGT
AGCAATACAGCAGCTACCAATGCTGATTGTGCCTGGCTAGAAGCACAAGAGGAGGAGGAGGTGGGTTTTC
CAGTCACACCTCAGGTACCTTTAAGACCAATGACTTACAAGGCAGCTGTAGATCTTAGCCACTTTTTAAA
AGAAAAGGGGGGACTGGAAGGGCTAATTCACTCCCAACGAAGACAAGATATCCTTGATCTGTGGATCTAC
CACACACAAGGCTACTTCCCTGATTGGCAGAACTACACACCAGGGCCAGGGATCAGATATCCACTGACCT
TTGGATGGTGCTACAAGCTAGTACCAGTTGAGCAAGAGAAGGTAGAAGAAGCCAATGAAGGAGAGAACAC
CCGCTTGTTACACCCTGTGAGCCTGCATGGGATGGATGACCCGGAGAGAGAAGTATTAGAGTGGAGGTTT
GACAGCCGCCTAGCATTTCATCACATGGCCCGAGAGCTGCATCCGGACTGTACTGGGTCTCTCTGGTTAG
ACCAGATCTGAGCCTGGGAGCTCTCTGGCTAACTAGGGAACCCACTGCTTAAGCCTCAATAAAGCTTGCC
TTGAGTGCTTCAAGTAGTGTGTGCCCGTCTGTTGTGTGACTCTGGTAACTAGAGATCCCTCAGACCCTTT
TAGTCAGTGTGGAAAATCTCTAGCAGGGCCCGTTTAAACCCGCTGATCAGCCTCGACTGTGCCTTCTAGT
TGCCAGCCATCTGTTGTTTGCCCCTCCCCCGTGCCTTCCTTGACCCTGGAAGGTGCCACTCCCACTGTCC
TTTCCTAATAAAATGAGGAAATTGCATCGCATTGTCTGAGTAGGTGTCATTCTATTCTGGGGGGTGGGGT
GGGGCAGGACAGCAAGGGGGAGGATTGGGAAGACAATAGCAGGCATGCTGGGGATGCGGTGGGCTCTATG
GCTTCTGAGGCGGAAAGAACCAGCTGGGGCTCTAGGGGGTATCCCC
[124 nt withheld, positions 5157-5280]
C
[91 nt withheld, positions 5282-5372]
A
[49 nt withheld, positions 5374-5422]
CCTTTGACGTTGGAGTCCACGTTCTTT
[37 nt withheld, positions 5450-5486]
ACCCTATCTCGGTCTATTCTTTTGATTTATAAGGGATTTTGCCGATTTCGGCCTATTGGTTAAAAAATGA
GCTGATTTAACAAAAATTTAACGCGAATTAATTCTGTGGAATGTGTGTCAGTTAGGGTGTGGAAAGTCCC
CAGGCTCCCCAGCAGGCAGAAGTATGCAAAGCATGCATCTCAATTAGTCAGCAACCAGGTGTGGAAAGTC
CCCAGGCTCCCCAGCAGGCAGAAGTATGCAAAGCATGCATCTCAATTAGTCAGCAACCATAGTCCCGCCC
CTAACTCCGCCCATCCCGCCCCTAACTCCGCCCAGTTCCGCCCATTCTCCGCCCCATGGCTGACTAATTT
TTTTTATTTATGCAGAGGCCGAGGCCGCCTCTGCCTCTGAGCTATTCCAGAAGTAGTGAGGAGGCTTTTT
TGGAGGCCTAGGCTTTTGCAAAAAGCTCCCGGGAGCTTGTATATCCATTTTCGGATCTGATCAGCACGTG
TTGACAATTAATCATCGGCATAGTATATCGGCATAGTATAATACGACAAGGTGAGGAACTAAACCATGGC
CAAGTTGACCAGTGCCGTTCCGGTGCTCACCGCGCGCGACGTCGCCGGAGCGGTCGAGTTCTGGACCGAC
CGGCTCGGGTTCTCCCGGGACTTCGTGGAGGACGACTTCGCCGGTGTGGTCCGGGACGACGTGACCCTGT
TCATCAGCGCGGTCCAGGACCAGGTGGTGCCGGACAACACCCTGGCCTGGGTGTGGGTGCGCGGCCTGGA
CGAGCTGTACGCCGAGTGGTCGGAGGTCGTGTCCACGAACTTCCGGGACGCCTCCGGGCCGGCCATGACC
GAGATCGGCGAGCAGCCGTGGGGGCGGGAGTTCGCCCTGCGCGACCCGGCCGGCAACTGCGTGCACTTCG
TGGCCGAGGAGCAGGACTGACACGTGCTACGAGATTTCGATTCCACCGCCGCCTTCTATGAAAGGTTGGG
CTTCGGAATCGTTTTCCGGGACGCCGGCTGGATGATCCTCCAGCGCGGGGATCTCATGCTGGAGTTCTTC
GCCCACCCCAACTTGTTTATTGCAGCTTATAATGGTTACAAATAAAGCAATAGCATCACAAATTTCACAA
ATAAAGCATTTTTTTCACTGCATTCTAGTTGTGGTTTGTCCAAACTCATCAATGTATCTTATCATGTCTG
TATACCGTCGACCTCTAGCTAGAGCTTGGCGTAATCATGGTCATAGCTGTTTCCTGTGTGAAATTGTTAT
CCGCTCACAATTCCACACAACATACGAGCCGGAAGCATAAAGTGTAAAGCCTGGGGTGCCTAATGAGTGA
GCTAACTCACATTAATTGCGTTGCGCTCACTGCCCGCTTTCCAGTCGGGAAACCTGTCGTGCCAGCTGCA
TTAATGAATCGGCCAACGCGCGGGGAGAGGCGGTTTGCGTATTGGGCGCTCTTCCGCTTCCTCGCTCACT
GACTCGCTGCGCTCGGTCGTTCGGCTGCGGCGAGCGGTATCAGCTCACTCAAAGGCGGTAATACGGTTAT
CCACAGAATCAGGGGATAACGCAGGAAAGAACATGTGAGCAAAAGGCCAGCAAAAGGCCAGGAACCGTAA
AAAGGCCGCGTTGCTGGCGTTTTTCCATAGGCTCCGCCCCCCTGACGAGCATCACAAAAATCGACGCTCA
AGTCAGAGGTGGCGAAACCCGACAGGACTATAAAGATACCAGGCGTTTCCCCCTGGAAGCTCCCTCGTGC
GCTCTCCTGTTCCGACCCTGCCGCTTACCGGATACCTGTCCGCCTTTCTCCCTTCGGGAAGCGTGGCGCT
TTCTCATAGCTCACGCTGTAGGTATCTCAGTTCGGTGTAGGTCGTTCGCTCCAAGCTGGGCTGTGTGCAC
GAACCCCCCGTTCAGCCCGACCGCTGCGCCTTATCCGGTAACTATCGTCTTGAGTCCAACCCGGTAAGAC
ACGACTTATCGCCACTGGCAGCAGCCACTGGTAACAGGATTAGCAGAGCGAGGTATGTAGGCGGTGCTAC
AGAGTTCTTGAAGTGGTGGCCTAACTACGGCTACACTAGAAGAACAGTATTTGGTATCTGCGCTCTGCTG
AAGCCAGTTACCTTCGGAAAAAGAGTTGGTAGCTCTTGATCCGGCAAACAAACCACCGCTGGTAGCGGTG
GTTTTTTTGTTTGCAAGCAGCAGATTACGCGCAGAAAAAAAGGATCTCAAGAAGATCCTTTGATCTTTTC
TACGGGGTCTGACGCTCAGTGGAACGAAAACTCACGTTAAGGGATTTTGGTCATGAGATTATCAAAAAGG
ATCTTCACCTAGATCCTTTTAAATTAAAAATGAAGTTTTAAATCAATCTAAAGTATATATGAGTAAACTT
GGTCTGACAGTTACCAATGCTTAATCAGTGAGGCACCTATCTCAGCGATCTGTCTATTTCGTTCATCCAT
AGTTGCCTGACTCCCCGTCGTGTAGATAACTACGATACGGGAGGGCTTACCATCTGGCCCCAGTGCTGCA
ATGATACCGCGAGACCCACGCTCACCGGCTCCAGATTTATCAGCAATAAACCAGCCAGCCGGAAGGGCCG
AGCGCAGAAGTGGTCCTGCAACTTTATCCGCCTCCATCCAGTCTATTAATTGTTGCCGGGAAGCTAGAGT
AAGTAGTTCGCCAGTTAATAGTTTGCGCAACGTTGTTGCCATTGCTACAGGCATCGTGGTGTCACGCTCG
TCGTTTGGTATGGCTTCATTCAGCTCCGGTTCCCAACGATCAAGGCGAGTTACATGATCCCCCATGTTGT
GCAAAAAAGCGGTTAGCTCCTTCGGTCCTCCGATCGTTGTCAGAAGTAAGTTGGCCGCAGTGTTATCACT
CATGGTTATGGCAGCACTGCATAATTCTCTTACTGTCATGCCATCCGTAAGATGCTTTTCTGTGACTGGT
GAGTACTCAACCAAGTCATTCTGAGAATAGTGTATGCGGCGACCGAGTTGCTCTTGCCCGGCGTCAATAC
GGGATAATACCGCGCCACATAGCAGAACTTTAAAAGTGCTCATCATTGGAAAACGTTCTTCGGGGCGAAA
ACTCTCAAGGATCTTACCGCTGTTGAGATCCAGTTCGATGTAACCCACTCGTGCACCCAACTGATCTTCA
GCATCTTTTACTTTCACCAGCGTTTCTGGGTGAGCAAAAACAGGAAGGCAAAATGCCGCAAAAAAGGGAA
TAAGGGCGACACGGAAATGTTGAATACTCATACTCTTCCTTTTTCAATATTATTGAAGCATTTATCAGGG
TTATTGTCTCATGAGCGGATACATATTTGAATGTATTTAGAAAAATAAACAAATAGGGGTTCCGCGCACA
TTTCCCCGAAAAGTGCCACCTGACGTCGACGGATCGGGAGATCTCCCGATCCCCTATGGTGCACTCTCAG
TACAATCTGCTCTGATGCCGCATAGTTAAGCCAGTATCTGCTCCCTGCTTGTGTGTTGGAGGTCGCTGAG
TAGTGCGCGAGCAAAATTTAAGCTACAACAAGGCAAGGCTTGACCGACAATTGCATGAAGAATCTGCTTA
GGGTTAGGCGTTTTGCGCTGCTTCGCGATGTACGGGCCAGATATACGCGTTGACATTGATTATTGACTAG
TTATTAATAGTAATCAATTACGGGGTCATTAGTTCATAGCCCATATATGGAGTTCCGCGTTACATAACTT
ACGGTAAATGGCCCGCCTGGCTGACCGCCCAACGACCCCCGCCCATTGACGTCAATAATGACGTATGTTC
CCATAGTAACGCCAATAGGGACTTTCCATTGACGTCAATGGGTGGAGTATTTACGGTAAACTGCCCACTT
GGCAGTACATCAAGTGTATCATATGCCAAGTACGCCCCCTATTGACGTCAATGACGGTAAATGGCCCGCC
TGGCATTATGCCCAGTACATGACCTTATGGGACTTTCCTACTTGGCAGTACATCTACGTATTAGTCATCG
CTATTACCATGGTGATGCGGTTTTGGCAGTACATCAATGGGCGTGGATAGCGGTTTGACTCACGGGGATT
TCCAAGTCTCCACCCCATTGACGTCAATGGGAGTTTGTTTTGGCACCAAAATCAACGGGACTTTCCAAAA
TGTCGTAACAACTCCGCCCCATTGACGCAAATGGGCGGTAGGCGTGTACGGTGGGAGGTCTATATAAGCA
GCGCGTTTTGCCTGTACT
