>Addgene plasmid #73081 | tetO-FUW-eGFP-RHOA-Q63L | addgene partial sequence | sequence record 136901 | LNCX 5'-AGCTCGTTTAGTGAACCGTCAGATC-3'
ACCTCCATAGAAGACACCGGGACCGATCCAGCCTCCGCGGCCCCGAATTCTCTAGAATGGTGAGCAAGGG
CGAGGAGCTGTTCACCGGGGTGGTGCCCATCCTGGTCGAGCTGGACGGCGACGTAAACGGCCACAAGTTC
AGCGTGTCCGGCGAGGGCGAGGGCGATGCCACCTACGGCAAGCTGACCCTGAAGTTCATCTGCACCACCG
GCAAGCTGCCCGTGCCCTGGCCCACCCTCGTGACCACCCTGACCTACGGCGTGCAGTGCTTCAGCCGCTA
CCCCGACCACATGAAGCAGCACGACTTCTTCAAGTCCGCCATGCCCGAAGGCTACGTCCAGGAGCGCACC
ATCTTCTTCAAGGACGACGGCAACTACAAGACCCGCGCCGAGGTGAAGTTCGAGGGCGACACCCTGGTGA
ACCGCATCGAGCTGAAGGGCATCGACTTCAAGGAGGACGGCAACATCCTGGGGCACAAGCTGGAGTACAA
CTACAACAGCCACAACGTCTATATCATGGCCGACAAGCAGAAGAACGGCATCAAGGTGAACTTCAAGATC
CGCCACAACATCGAGGACGGCAGCGTGCAGCTCGCCGACCACTACCAGCAGAACACCCCCATCGGCGACG
GCCCCGTGCTGCTGCCCGACAACCACTACCTGAGCACCCAGTCCGCCCTGAGCAAAGACCCCAACGAGAA
GCGCGATCACATGGTCCTGCTGGAGTTCGTGACCGCCGCCGGGATCACTCTCGGCATGGACGAGCTGTAC
AAGGAATTCATGGCTGCCATCCGGAAGAAACTGGTGATTGTTGGTGATGGAGCCTGTGGAA
