>Addgene plasmid #73081 | tetO-FUW-eGFP-RHOA-Q63L | addgene partial sequence | sequence record 136902 | WPRE-R 5'-CATAGCGTAAAAGGAGCAACA-3'
AATTTTGTAATCCAGAGGTTGATTATCGATAAGCTTGATATCGAATTCGGATCCTCACAAGACAAGGCAC
CCAGATTTTTTCTTCCCACGTCTAGCTTGCAGAGCAGCTCTCGTAGCCATTTCAAAAACCTCTCTCACTC
CATCTTTGGTCTTTGCTGAACACTCCATGTACCCAAAAGCGCCAATCCTGTTTGCCATATCTCTGCCTTC
TTCAGGTTTCACCGGCTCCTGCTTCATCTTGGCTAGCTCCCGCCTTGTGTGCTCATCATTCCGAAGATCC
TTCTTATTCCCAACCAGGATGATGGGCACGTTGGGACAGAAATGCTTGACTTCTGGGGTCCACTTTTCTG
GGATGTTTTCTAAACTATCAGGGCTGTCGATGGAAAAACACATCAGTATAACATCGGTATCTGGGTAGGA
GAGGGGCCTCAGGCGATCATAATCTTCCAGCCCAGCTGTGTCCCACAAAGCCAACTCTACCTGCTTTCCA
TCCACCTCGATATCTGCCACATAGTTCTCAAACACTGTGGGCACATACACCTCTGGGAACTGGTCCTTGC
TGAAGACTATGAGCAAGCATGTCTTTCCACAGGCTCCATCACCAACAATCACCAGTTTCTTCCGGATGGC
AGCCATGAATTCCTTGTACAGCTCGTCCATGCCGAGAGTGATCCCGGCGGCGGTCACGAACTCCAGCAGG
ACCATGTGATCGCGCTTCTCGTTGGGGTCTTTGCTCAGGGCGGACTGGGTGCTCAGGTAGTGGTTGTCGG
GCAGCAGCACGGGGCCGTCGCCGATGGGGGTGTTCTGCTGGTAGTGGTCGGCGAGCTGCACGCTGCCGTC
CTCGATGT
